>Addgene plasmid #72755 | pAWSV-2 | depositor full sequence | sequence record 133538 | pAWSV-2 sequence 4546 bps
CACCTAAATTGTAAGCGTTAATATTTTGTTAAAATTCGCGTTAAATTTTTGTTAAATCAGCTCATTTTTT
AACCAATAGGCCGAAATCGGCAAAATCCCTTATAAATCAAAAGAATAGACCGAGATAGGGT
[37 nt withheld, positions 132-168]
AAAGAACGTGGACTCCAACGTCAAAGG
[49 nt withheld, positions 196-244]
T
[91 nt withheld, positions 246-336]
G
[124 nt withheld, positions 338-461]
CCCATTCGCCATTCAGGCTGCGCAACTGTTGGGAAGGGCGATCGGTGCGGGCCTCTTCGCTATTACGCCA
GCTGGCGAAAGGGGGATGTGCTGCAAGGCGATTAAGTTGGGTAACGCCAGGGTTTTCCCAGTCACGACGT
TGTAAAACGACGGCCAGTGAATTGTAATACGACTCACTATAGGGCGAATTGGGTACAGGCGCGCCTCAGC
CTAAAGCTTTTTCCCCGTATCCCCCCAGGTGTCTGCAGGCTCAAAGAGCAGCGAGAAGCGTTCAGAGGAA
AGCGATCCCGTGCCACCTTCCCCGTGCCCGGGCTGTCCCCGCACGCTGCCGGCTCGGGGATGCGGGGGGA
GCGCCGGACCGGAGCGGAGCCCCGGGCGGCTCGCTGCTGCCCCCTAGCGGGGGAGGGACGTAATTACATC
CCTGGGGGCTTTGGGGGGGGGCTGTCCCCGTGCACTCAGCCTAAAGCTTTTTCCCCGTATCCCCCCAGGT
GTCTGCAGGCTCAAAGAGCAGCGAGAAGCGTTCAGAGGAAAGCGATCCCGTGCCACCTTCCCCGTGCCCG
GGCTGTCCCCGCACGCTGCCGGCTCGGGGATGCGGGGGGAGCGCCGGACCGGAGCGGAGCCCCGGGCGGC
TCGCTGCTGCCCCCTAGCGGGGGAGGGACGTAATTACATCCCTGGGGGCTTTGGGGGGGGGCTGTCCCCA
CTAGTGATTCGAGGCAGTGAAAAAAATGCTTTATTTGTGAAATTTGTGATGCTATTGCTTTATTTGTAAC
CATTATAAGCTGCAATAAACAAGTTAACAACAACAATTGATGACCTTGAATTCCGTTGCGGATCCCACTG
TCCCGCAGCAGACGCGCCCCAGAGCCCAGTCCCTGGGCTTCCAGAATGAAAGGGGCCAGTTCCAAGTTCA
TGGTCAGAACAGCTTTATTGAATCTAGCTCCCAGATGCCCACCCAGCTTCGGCTCAGGCCCCCTGCAGGT
CACTGAGGTGGGGGGCAGCCCTCCCGTGGGGTCGTGTCACTGAGGTAGGGGGCGGCCCTCCCATGGGGTC
GTGTCACTGGGCTCCTCAGGGAAGGCAGTAGGTTGTATAGTTATCTTCCGAGGGGCAACATCACTGCCCT
GAAACCACACAACCTACTACCTCACCCCGCCAGGCCCGGCCTTGCACTGCGGGAGGGCCCGCCGCCCCCC
GCCCAGCACCAGCCCCTGCCTGGCGGTCCTCAGTCACCAGAGCAGGAGGGCTGGGCAGGCGCAGGGCAGG
AGGGACAGGGGAGATGGCACCCCAGGAAGGGGCAGCTGCTGCTGGCTGGTCTCGGGAAGTCCCTGGCTCT
CTGGGCCTCAGTTTCCCCAGGTACAGAGGAGCCACTGTCTGCCAGATCTTCAGCCTAAAGCTTTTTCCCC
GTATCCCCCCAGGTGTCTGCAGGCTCAAAGAGCAGCGAGAAGCGTTCAGAGGAAAGCGATCCCGTGCCAC
CTTCCCCGTGCCCGGGCTGTCCCCGCACGCTGCCGGCTCGGGGATGCGGGGGGAGCGCCGGACCGGAGCG
GAGCCCCGGGCGGCTCGCTGCTGCCCCCTAGCGGGGGAGGGACGTAATTACATCCCTGGGGGCTTTGGGG
GGGGGCTGTCCCCGTGCACTCAGCCTAAAGCTTTTTCCCCGTATCCCCCCAGGTGTCTGCAGGCTCAAAG
AGCAGCGAGAAGCGTTCAGAGGAAAGCGATCCCGTGCCACCTTCCCCGTGCCCGGGCTGTCCCCGCACGC
TGCCGGCTCGGGGATGCGGGGGGAGCGCCGGACCGGAGCGGAGCCCCGGGCGGCTCGCTGCTGCCCCCTA
GCGGGGGAGGGACGTAATTACATCCCTGGGGGCTTTGGGGGGGGGCTGTCCCCATTTAAATCAGCTCCAG
CTTTTGTTCCCTTTAGTGAGGGTTAATTTCGAGCTTGGCGTAATCATGGTCATAGCTGTTTCCTGTGTGA
AATTGTTATCCGCTCACAATTCCACACAACATACGAGCCGGAAGCATAAAGTGTAAAGCCTGGGGTGCCT
AATGAGTGAGCTAACTCACATTAATTGCGTTGCGCTCACTGCCCGCTTTCCAGTCGGGAAACCTGTCGTG
CCAGCTGCATTAATGAATCGGCCAACGCGCGGGGAGAGGCGGTTTGCGTATTGGGCGCTCTTCCGCTTCC
TCGCTCACTGACTCGCTGCGCTCGGTCGTTCGGCTGCGGCGAGCGGTATCAGCTCACTCAAAGGCGGTAA
TACGGTTATCCACAGAATCAGGGGATAACGCAGGAAAGAACATGTGAGCAAAAGGCCAGCAAAAGGCCAG
GAACCGTAAAAAGGCCGCGTTGCTGGCGTTTTTCCATAGGCTCCGCCCCCCTGACGAGCATCACAAAAAT
CGACGCTCAAGTCAGAGGTGGCGAAACCCGACAGGACTATAAAGATACCAGGCGTTTCCCCCTGGAAGCT
CCCTCGTGCGCTCTCCTGTTCCGACCCTGCCGCTTACCGGATACCTGTCCGCCTTTCTCCCTTCGGGAAG
CGTGGCGCTTTCTCATAGCTCACGCTGTAGGTATCTCAGTTCGGTGTAGGTCGTTCGCTCCAAGCTGGGC
TGTGTGCACGAACCCCCCGTTCAGCCCGACCGCTGCGCCTTATCCGGTAACTATCGTCTTGAGTCCAACC
CGGTAAGACACGACTTATCGCCACTGGCAGCAGCCACTGGTAACAGGATTAGCAGAGCGAGGTATGTAGG
CGGTGCTACAGAGTTCTTGAAGTGGTGGCCTAACTACGGCTACACTAGAAGGACAGTATTTGGTATCTGC
GCTCTGCTGAAGCCAGTTACCTTCGGAAAAAGAGTTGGTAGCTCTTGATCCGGCAAACAAACCACCGCTG
GTAGCGGTGGTTTTTTTGTTTGCAAGCAGCAGATTACGCGCAGAAAAAAAGGATCTCAAGAAGATCCTTT
GATCTTTTCTACGGGGTCTGACGCTCAGTGGAACGAAAACTCACGTTAAGGGATTTTGGTCATGAGATTA
TCAAAAAGGATCTTCACCTAGATCCTTTTAAATTAAAAATGAAGTTTTAAATCAATCTAAAGTATATATG
AGTAAACTTGGTCTGACAGTTACCAATGCTTAATCAGTGAGGCACCTATCTCAGCGATCTGTCTATTTCG
TTCATCCATAGTTGCCTGACTCCCCGTCGTGTAGATAACTACGATACGGGAGGGCTTACCATCTGGCCCC
AGTGCTGCAATGATACCGCGAGACCCACGCTCACCGGCTCCAGATTTATCAGCAATAAACCAGCCAGCCG
GAAGGGCCGAGCGCAGAAGTGGTCCTGCAACTTTATCCGCCTCCATCCAGTCTATTAATTGTTGCCGGGA
AGCTAGAGTAAGTAGTTCGCCAGTTAATAGTTTGCGCAACGTTGTTGCCATTGCTACAGGCATCGTGGTG
TCACGCTCGTCGTTTGGTATGGCTTCATTCAGCTCCGGTTCCCAACGATCAAGGCGAGTTACATGATCCC
CCATGTTGTGCAAAAAAGCGGTTAGCTCCTTCGGTCCTCCGATCGTTGTCAGAAGTAAGTTGGCCGCAGT
GTTATCACTCATGGTTATGGCAGCACTGCATAATTCTCTTACTGTCATGCCATCCGTAAGATGCTTTTCT
GTGACTGGTGAGTACTCAACCAAGTCATTCTGAGAATAGTGTATGCGGCGACCGAGTTGCTCTTGCCCGG
CGTCAATACGGGATAATACCGCGCCACATAGCAGAACTTTAAAAGTGCTCATCATTGGAAAACGTTCTTC
GGGGCGAAAACTCTCAAGGATCTTACCGCTGTTGAGATCCAGTTCGATGTAACCCACTCGTGCACCCAAC
TGATCTTCAGCATCTTTTACTTTCACCAGCGTTTCTGGGTGAGCAAAAACAGGAAGGCAAAATGCCGCAA
AAAAGGGAATAAGGGCGACACGGAAATGTTGAATACTCATACTCTTCCTTTTTCAATATTATTGAAGCAT
TTATCAGGGTTATTGTCTCATGAGCGGATACATATTTGAATGTATTTAGAAAAATAAACAAATAGGGGTT
CCGCGCACATTTCCCCGAAAAGTGC
Features (pLannotate 1.2.2; 13 found; start..end, strand, type, name):
     33..461     -  rep_origin     f1 ori (sequence partly withheld): f1 bacteriophage origin of replication; arrow indicates direction of (+) strand synthesis
    466..623     -  CDS            lacZα (fragment): LacZα fragment of β-galactosidase; lacZ fragment
    626..644     +  promoter       T7 promoter: promoter for bacteriophage T7 RNA polymerase
   1175..1256    -  polyA_signal   SV40 poly(A) signal: SV40 polyadenylation signal
   1526..1610    -  ncRNA          let-7: Accession: RF00027 - let-7 microRNA precursor
   2361..2379    -  promoter       T3 promoter: promoter for bacteriophage T3 RNA polymerase
   2424..2440    -  protein_bind   lac operator: The lac repressor binds to the lac operator to inhibit transcription in E. coli. This inhibition can be relieved by adding lactose or isopropyl-β-D-thiogalactopyranoside (IPTG). lac repressor encoded by lacI
   2448..2478    -  promoter       lac promoter: promoter for the E. coli lac operon
   2493..2514    -  protein_bind   CAP binding site: CAP binding activates transcription in the presence of cAMP. E. coli catabolite activator protein
   2527..2619    -  CDS            lacI (fragment): lac repressor; lacI; The lac repressor binds to the lac operator to inhibit transcription in E. coli. This inhibition can be relieved by adding lactose or isopropyl-β-D-thiogalactopyranoside (IPTG).
   2802..3390    -  rep_origin     ori: high-copy-number ColE1/pMB1/pBR322/pUC origin of replication
   3561..4421    -  CDS            AmpR: β-lactamase; bla; confers resistance to ampicillin, carbenicillin, and related antibiotics
   4422..4526    -  promoter       AmpR promoter: bla
