[The description below was written by a language model from this plasmid's Addgene catalogue record and pLannotate feature annotations shown in this document.]
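Description:
pAWSV-2 is a 4,546-bp bacterial cloning plasmid built on the pBT264 backbone and carrying a microRNA precursor insert described as the let-7b/miR-4763 cluster. The backbone has the layout of a pBluescript-type phagemid. It contains a high-copy ColE1/pUC origin for replication in E. coli and an f1 origin that permits single-stranded DNA production with helper phage. An ampicillin resistance gene (β-lactamase) with its own bla promoter provides selection. The lac promoter, operator and CAP site are present together with a lacZα fragment. The cloning region lies between the lac promoter and the lacZα fragment and is flanked by T7 and T3 phage promoters. A short lacI fragment is also annotated, which is a common remnant in this vector family.

Within the cloning region, the annotation identifies a let-7 family microRNA precursor hairpin, consistent with the stated let-7b component. miR-4763 is not separately annotated, but the record's insert name indicates it is included in the same genomic cluster fragment. An SV40 polyadenylation signal lies in the same orientation as the let-7 hairpin and downstream of it. No mammalian promoter is detected in the feature table, and the record does not state how, or whether, the cluster is expressed directly from this plasmid.

The associated publication concerns massively parallel, high-order combinatorial genetics in human cells. This context, together with the absence of a mammalian promoter or viral elements, suggests that pAWSV-2 serves as a storage or intermediate vector holding a microRNA unit for later assembly into combinatorial expression constructs. The record itself does not spell out this role.
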