Addgene plasmid #72755: pAWSV-2
Purpose: pBT264-[let-7b/miR-4763 cluster]
Depositing lab: Timothy Lu. Depositing organization: Massachusetts Institute of Technology. Publication: Massively parallel high-order combinatorial genetics in human cells. Wong AS, Choi GC, Cheng AA, Purcell O, Lu TK. Nat Biotechnol. 2015 Sep;33(9):952-61. doi: 10.1038/nbt.3326. Epub 2015 Aug 17. PubMed 26280411.
Backbone
  Vector backbone: pBT264
Growth in bacteria
  Bacterial resistance: Ampicillin, 100 μg/mL
  Growth temperature: 37°C
  Growth strain: DH5alpha
  Copy number: Unknown
Gene/Insert
  Gene/Insert name: [let-7b/miR-4763 cluster]
Terms and licenses: Academic/Nonprofit Terms; Industry Terms: Not Available to Industry
How to cite: pAWSV-2 was a gift from Timothy Lu (Addgene plasmid # 72755 ; http://n2t.net/addgene:72755 ; RRID:Addgene_72755)
