>Addgene plasmid #72755 | pAWSV-2 | addgene partial sequence | sequence record 136419 | SV40pA-R 5'-GAAATTTGTGATGCTATTGC-3'
TTAACAACAACAATTGATGACCTTGAATTCCGTTGCGGATCCCACTGTCCCGCAGCAGACGCGCCCCAGA
GCCCAGTCCCTGGGCTTCCAGAATGAAAGGGGCCAGTTCCAAGTTCATGGTCAGAACAGCTTTATTGAAT
CTAGCTCCCAGATGCCCACCCAGCTTCGGCTCAGGCCCCCTGCAGGTCACTGAGGTGGGGGGCAGCCCTC
CCGTGGGGTCGTGTCACTGAGGTAGGGGGCGGCCCTCCCATGGGGTCGTGTCACTGGGCTCCTCAGGGAA
GGCAGTAGGTTGTATAGTTATCTTCCGAGGGGCAACATCACTGCCCTGAAACCACACAACCTACTACCTC
ACCCCGCCAGGCCCGGCCTTGCACTGCGGGAGGGCCCGCCGCCCCCCGCCCAGCACCAGCCCCTGCCTGG
CGGTCCTCAGTCACCAGAGCAGGAGGGCTGGGCAGGCGCAGGGCAGGAGGGACAGGGGAGATGGCACCCC
AGGAAGGGGCAGCTGCTGCTGGCTGGTCTCGGGAAGTCCCTGGCTCTCTGGGCCTCAGTTTCCCCAGGTA
CAGAGGAGCCACTGTCTGCCAGATCTTCAGCCTAAAGCTTTTTCCCCGTATCCCCCCAGGTGTCTGCAGG
CTCAAAGAGCAGCGAGAAGCGTTCAGAGGAAAGCGATCCCGTGCCACCTTCCCCGTGCCCGGGCTGTCCC
CGCACGCTGCCGGCTCGGGGATGCGGGGGGAGCGCCGGACCGGAGCGGAGCCCCGGGCGGCTCGCTGCTG
CC
