>Addgene plasmid #72755 | pAWSV-2 | addgene partial sequence | sequence record 136424 | M13-Rev 5'-CAGGAAACAGCTATGACC-3'
AAAGCTGGAGCTGATTTAAATGGGGACAGCCCCCCCCCAAAGCCCCCAGGGATGTAATTACGTCCCTCCC
CCGCTAGGGGGCAGCAGCGAGCCGCCCGGGGCTCCGCTCCGGTCCGGCGCTCCCCCCGCATCCCCGAGCC
GGCAGCGTGCGGGGACAGCCCGGGCACGGGGAAGGTGGCACGGGATCGCTTTCCTCTGAACGCTTCTCGC
TGCTCTTTGAGCCTGCAGACACCTGGGGGGATACGGGGAAAAAGCTTTAGGCTGAGTGCACGGGGACAGC
CCCCCCCCAAAGCCCCCAGGGATGTAATTACGTCCCTCCCCCGCTAGGGGGCAGCAGCGAGCCGCCCGGG
GCTCCGCTCCGGTCCGGCGCTCCCCCCGCATCCCCGAGCCGGCAGCGTGCGGGGACAGCCCGGGCACGGG
GAAGGTGGCACGGGATCGCTTTCCTCTGAACGCTTCTCGCTGCTCTTTGAGCCTGCAGACACCTGGGGGG
ATACGGGGAAAAAGCTTTAGGCTGAAGATCTGGCAGACAGTGGCTCCTCTGTACCTGGGGAAACTGAGGC
CCAGAGAGCCAGGGAC
